>Addgene plasmid #244790 | CL20_mEGFP_Vidr_023 | addgene full sequence | sequence record 488252 | Addgene NGS Result
TTGAGATCCTTTTTTTCTGCGCGTAATCTGCTGCTTGCAAACAAAAAAACCACCGCTACCAGCGGTGGTT
TGTTTGCCGGATCAAGAGCTACCAACTCTTTTTCCGAAGGTAACTGGCTTCAGCAGAGCGCAGATACCAA
ATACTGTTCTTCTAGTGTAGCCGTAGTTAGGCCACCACTTCAAGAACTCTGTAGCACCGCCTACATACCT
CGCTCTGCTAATCCTGTTACCAGTGGCTGCTGCCAGTGGCGATAAGTCGTGTCTTACCGGGTTGGACTCA
AGACGATAGTTACCGGATAAGGCGCAGCGGTCGGGCTGAACGGGGGGTTCGTGCACACAGCCCAGCTTGG
AGCGAACGACCTACACCGAACTGAGATACCTACAGCGTGAGCTATGAGAAAGCGCCACGCTTCCCGAAGG
GAGAAAGGCGGACAGGTATCCGGTAAGCGGCAGGGTCGGAACAGGAGAGCGCACGAGGGAGCTTCCAGGG
GGAAACGCCTGGTATCTTTATAGTCCTGTCGGGTTTCGCCACCTCTGACTTGAGCGTCGATTTTTGTGAT
GCTCGTCAGGGGGGCGGAGCCTATGGAAAAACGCCAGCAACGCGGCCTTTTTACGGTTCCTGGCCTTTTG
CTGGCCTTTTGCTCACATGTTCTTTCCTGCGTTATCCCCTGATTCTGTGGATAACCGTATTACCGCCTTT
GAGTGAGCTGATACCGCTCGCCGCAGCCGAACGACCGAGCGCAGCGAGTCAGTGAGCGAGGAAGCGGAAG
AGCGCCCAATACGCAAACCGCCTCTCCCCGCGCGTTGGCCGATTCATTAATGCAGCGGATCCAGACATGA
TAAGATACATTGATGAGTTTGGACAAACCACAACTAGAATGCAGTGAAAAAAATGCTTTATTTGTGAAAT
TTGTGATGCTATTGCTTTATTTGTAACCATTATAAGCTGCAATAAACAAGTTAGCTTTTTGCAAAAGCCT
AGGCCTCCAAAAAAGCCTCCTCACTACTTCTGGAATAGCTCAGAGGCCGAGGCGGCCTCGGCCTCTGCAT
AAATAAAAAAAATTAGTCAGCCATGGGGCGGAGAATGGGCGGAACTGGGCGGAGTTAGGGGCGGGATGGG
CGGAGTTAGGGGCGGGACTATGGTTGCTGACTAATTGAGATGCGGATCCGCTGGCACGACAGGTTTCCCG
ACTGGAAAGCGGGCAGTGAGCGCAACGCAATTAATGTGAGTTAGCTCACTCATTAGGCACCCCAGGCTTT
ACACTTTATGCTTCCGGCTCGTATGTTGTGTGGAATTGTGAGCGGATAACAATTTCACACAGGAAACAGC
TATGACCATGATTACGCCAAGCTTGGGCTGCAGGTCGAGGGATCTCCATAAGAGAAGAGGGACAGCTATG
ACTGGGAGTAGTCAGGAGAGGAGGAAAAATCTGGCTAGTAAAACATGTAAGGAAAATTTTAGGGATGTTA
AAGAAAAAAATAACACAAAACAAAATATAAAAAAAATCTAACCTCAAGTCAAGGCTTTTCTATGGAATAA
GGAATGGACAGCAGGGGGCTGTTTCATATACTGATGACCTCTTTATAGCCAACCTTTGTTCATGGCAGCC
AGCATATGGGCATATGTTGCCAAACTCTAAACCAAATACTCATTCTGATGTTTTAAATGATTTGCCCTCC
CATATGTCCTTCCGAGTGAGAGACACAAAAAATTCCAACACACTATTGCAATGAAAATAAATTTCCTTTA
TTAGCCAGAAGTCAGATGCTCAAGGGGCTTCATGATGTCCCCATAATTTTTGGCAGAGGGAAAAAGATCT
GCTAGCTCGAGCAGCTGAAGCTTTATTGAGGCTTAAGCAGTGGGTTCCCTAGTTAGCCAGAGAGCTCCCA
GGCTCAGATCTGGTCTAACCAGAGAGACCCAGTACAGGCAAAAAGCAGATCTTGTCTTCTTTGGGAGTGA
ATTAGCCCTTCCAGTCCCCCCTTTTCTTTTAAAAAGTGGCTAAGATCTACAGCTGCCTTGTAAGTCATTG
GTCTTAAAGGTACCGTAATCTTATCTAGAACCGGTTCATGCTTTGCGAGGAAATGGACATTCTGAGCCAG
CCTCGTCAGTTGGACCAAGGGAGCTGTCACGCGCCGGTCCTGGGGGTTCGGGGGCAGCAAGTGCGCTGCT
TAAGCGCTGTAATGGGCGTGGGATCGAGGATTTGGTCTGTGGACACAATAACGCCTGCAATTGATGTGAC
ATAGTAGCCAGACTTTCCAAGTGGCGCAGAAGGGCTTGATGAGGACAACTGTCACGATGGAAATGCTGTC
CGCGACCGAATCCGTGCCCCGCGGGAGCTACTGAGTAAGGATGCTGACTCTGGCGCAAACCGGGTTCAGG
AGGCCATTGACCACGTCCGGGATGCTGCCAGTTTTCTGGCTCGGGCCAAAGACGCCCACGCCCACGCGGT
GGACGCTGCCACGCAGAAATTCCGCGTGGCGCGATACTGCCACGTCCTTGTGATTGCTGCCACGCGCCAC
CTGGAGGCGGTGTGCCTTTCAAAGGCACGTTGGGGCGGCGATCATCCGGCTGATAATAGCGTTTCTCAAC
CTTAGAATTGAACGACACCATCTTTTGAACCTTACCTAACCAAGGAGATGATCCCGCCGTGTCCCGGGAA
GCGGCCGCACTTCCCCCGGAGCCTCCGCTTCCGCCCTTGTACAGCTCGTCCATGCCGAGAGTGATCCCGG
CGGCGGTCACGAACTCCAGCAGGACCATGTGATCGCGCTTCTCGTTGGGGTCTTTGCTCAGCTTGGACTG
GGTGCTCAGGTAGTGGTTGTCGGGCAGCAGCACGGGGCCGTCGCCGATGGGGGTGTTCTGCTGGTAGTGG
TCGGCGAGCTGCACGCTGCCGTCCTCGATGTTGTGGCGGATCTTGAAGTTCACCTTGATGCCGTTCTTCT
GCTTGTCGGCCATGATATAGACGTTGTGGCTGTTGTAGTTGTACTCCAGCTTGTGCCCCAGGATGTTGCC
GTCCTCCTTGAAGTCGATGCCCTTCAGCTCGATGCGGTTCACCAGGGTGTCGCCCTCGAACTTCACCTCG
GCGCGGGTCTTGTAGTTGCCGTCGTCCTTGAAGAAGATGGTGCGCTCCTGGACGTAGCCTTCGGGCATGG
CGGACTTGAAGAAGTCGTGCTGCTTCATGTGGTCGGGGTAGCGGCTGAAGCACTGCACGCCGTAGGTCAG
GGTGGTCACGAGGGTGGGCCAGGGCACGGGCAGCTTGCCGGTGGTGCAGATGAACTTCAGGGTCAGCTTG
CCGTAGGTGGCATCGCCCTCGCCCTCGCCGGACACGCTGAACTTGTGGCCGTTTACGTCGCCGTCCAGCT
CGACCAGGATGGGCACCACCCCGGTGAACAGCTCCTCGCCCTTGCTCACCATGGTGGCGACCGGTGGATC
CCGGGCCCGCGGTACCGTCGACTGCAGAATTCGGTTCACTAAACGAGCCCGGTTCACTAAACGAGCTCTG
CTTATATAGACCTCCCACCGTACACGCCTACCGCCCATTTGCGTCAATGGGGCGGAGTTGTTACGACATT
TTGGAAAGTCCCGTTGATTTTGGTGCCAAAACAAACTCCCATTGACGTCAATGGGGTGGAGACTTGGAAA
TCCCCGTGAGTCAAACCGCTATCCACGCCCATTGATGTACTGCCAAAACCGCATCACCATGGTAATAGCG
ATGACTAATACGTAGATGTACTGCCAAGTAGGAAAGTCCCATAAGGTCATGTACTGGGCATAATGCCAGG
CGGGCCATTTACCGTCATTGACGTCAATAGGGGGCGTACTTGGCATATGATACACTTGATGTACTGCCAA
GTGGGCAGTTTACCGTAAATACTCCACCCATTGACGTCAATGGAAAGTCCCTATTGGCGTTACTATGGGA
ACATACGTCATTATTGACGTCAATGGGCGGGGGTCGTTGGGCGGTCAGCCAGGCGGGCCATTTACCGTAA
GTTATGTAACGCGGAACTCCATATATGGGCTATGAACTAATGACCCCGTAATTGATTACTATTAATAACT
AGCACGCGTTCGAAGCTTGAGCTCGGTCCCCTCGGGGTTGGGAGGTGGGTCTGAAACGATAATGGTGAAT
ATCCCTGCCTAACTCTATTCACTATAGAAAGTACAGCAAAAACTATTCTTAAACCTACCAAGCCTCCTAC
TATCATTATGAATAATTTTATATACCACAGCCAATTTGTTATGTTAAACCAATTCCACAAACTTGCCCAT
TTATCTAATTCCAATAATTCTTGTTCATTCTTTTCTTGCTGGTTTTGCGATTCTTCAATTAAGGAGTGTA
TTAAGCTTGTGTAATTGTTAATTTCTCTGTCCCACTCCATCCAGGTCGTGTGATTCCAAATCTGTTCCAG
AGATTTATTACTCCAACTAGCATTCCAAGGCACAGCAGTGGTGCAAATGAGTTTTCCAGAGCAACCCCAA
ATCCCCAGGAGCTGTTGATCCTTTAGGTATCTTTCCACAGCCAGGATTCTTGCCTGGAGCTGCTTGATGC
CCCAGACTGTGAGTTGCAACAGATGCTGTTGCGCCTCAATAGCCCTCAGCAAATTGTTCTGCTGCTGCAC
TATACCAGACAATAATTGTCTGGCCTGTACCGTCAGCGTCATTGACGCTGCGCCCATAGTGCTTCCTGCT
GCTCCCAAGAACCCAAGGAACAAAGCTCCTATTCCCACTGCTCTTTTTTCTCTCTGCACCACTCTTCTCT
TTGCCTTGGTGGGTGCTACTCCTAATGGTTCAATTTTTACTACTTTATATTTATATAATTCACTTCTCCA
ATTGTCCCTCATATCTCCTCCTTATGGTGTTTTACTAAACTTTTCCATGTTCTAATCCTCATCCTGTCTA
CTTGCCACACAATCATCACCTGCCATCTGTTTTCCATAATCCCTAATGATCTTTGCTTTTCTTCTTGGCA
CTACTTTTATGTCACTATTATCTTGTATTACTACTGCCCCTTCACCTTTCCAGAGGAGCTTTGCTGGTCC
TTTCCAAAGTGGATTTCTGCTGTCCCTGTAATAAACCCGAAAATTTTGAATTTTTGTAATTTGTTTTTGT
AATTCTTTAGTTTGTATGTCTGTTGCTATTATGTCTACTATTCTTTCCCCTGCACTGTACCCCCCAATCC
CCCCTTTTCTTTTAAAATTGTGGATGAATACTGCCATTTGTACTGCTGTCTTAAGATGTTCAGCCTGATC
TCTTACCTGTCCTATAATTTTCTTTAATTCTTTATTCATAGATTCTACTACTCCTTGACTTTGGGGATTG
TAGGGAATTTCCAGGTCTGAAGATCCTGCTGCTTGCTGTGCTTTTTTCTTACTTTTGTTTTGCTCTTCCT
CTATCTTGTCTAAAGCTTCCTTGGTGTCTTTTATCTCTATCCTTTGATGCACACAATAGAGGGTTGCTAC
TGTATTATATAATGATCTAAGTTCTTCTGATCCTGTCTGAAGGGATGGTTGTAGCTGTCCCAGTATTTGT
CTACAGCCTTCTGATGTTTCTAACAGGCCAGTATTAACTGCGAATCGTTCTAGCTCCCTGCTTGCCCATA
CTATATGTTTTAATTTATATTTTTTCTTTCCCCCTGGCCTTAACCGAATTTTTTCCCATCGCGATCTAAT
TCTCCCCCGCTTAATACTGACGCTCTCGCACCCATCTCTCTCCTTCTAGCCTCCGCTAGTCAAAATTTTT
GGCGTACTCACCAGTCGCCGCCCCTCGCCTCTTGCCGTGCGCGCTTCAGCAAGCCGAGTCCTGCGTCGAG
AGAGCTCCTCTGGTTTCCCTTTCGCTTTCAAGTCCCTGTTCGGGCGCCACTGCTAGAGATTTTCCACACT
GACTAAAAGGGTCTGAGGGATCTCTAGTTACCAGAGTCACACAACAGACGGGCACACACTACTTGAAGCA
CTCAAGGCAAGCTTTATTGAGGCTTAAGCAGTGGGTTCCCTAGTTAGCCAGAGAGCTCCCAGGCTCAGAT
CTGGTCTAACCAGAGAGACCCAGTACAGGCAAAAAGCAGCTGCTTATATGCAGGATCTGAGGGCTCGCCA
CTCCCCAGTCCCGCCCAGGCCACGCCTCCCATGGTAATAGCGATGACTAATACGTAGATGTACTGCCAAG
TAGGAAAGTCCCATAAGGTCATGTACTGGGCATAATGCCAGGCGGGCCATTTACCGTCATTGACGTCAAT
AGGGGGCGTACTTGGCATATGATACACTTGATGTACTGCCAAGTGGGCAGTTTACCGTAAATACTCCACC
CATTGACGTCAATGGAAAGTCCCTATTGGCGTTACTATGGGAACATACGTCATTATTGACGTCAATGGGC
GGGGGTCGTTGGGCGGTCAGCCAGGCGGGCCATTTACCGTAAGTTATGTAACGCGGAACTCCATATATGG
GCTATGAACTAATGACCCCGTAATTGATTACTATTAATAACTAGTCAATAATCAATGTCGACCCAGGTGG
CACTTTTCGGGGAAATGTGCGCGGAACCCCTATTTGTTTATTTTTCTAAATACATTCAAATATGTATCCG
CTCATGAGACAATAACCCTGATAAATGCTTCAATAATATTGAAAAAGGAAGAGTATGAGTATTCAACATT
TCCGTGTCGCCCTTATTCCCTTTTTTGCGGCATTTTGCCTTCCTGTTTTTGCTCACCCAGAAACGCTGGT
GAAAGTAAAAGATGCTGAAGATCAGTTGGGTGCACGAGTGGGTTACATCGAACTGGATCTCAACAGCGGT
AAGATCCTTGAGAGTTTTCGCCCCGAAGAACGTTTTCCAATGATGAGCACTTTTAAAGTTCTGCTATGTG
GCGCGGTATTATCCCGTATTGACGCCGGGCAAGAGCAACTCGGTCGCCGCATACACTATTCTCAGAATGA
CTTGGTTGAGTACTCACCAGTCACAGAAAAGCATCTTACGGATGGCATGACAGTAAGAGAATTATGCAGT
GCTGCCATAACCATGAGTGATAACACTGCGGCCAACTTACTTCTGACAACGATCGGAGGACCGAAGGAGC
TAACCGCTTTTTTGCACAACATGGGGGATCATGTAACTCGCCTTGATCGTTGGGAACCGGAGCTGAATGA
AGCCATACCAAACGACGAGCGTGACACCACGATGCCTGTAGCAATGGCAACAACGTTGCGCAAACTATTA
ACTGGCGAACTACTTACTCTAGCTTCCCGGCAACAATTAATAGACTGGATGGAGGCGGATAAAGTTGCAG
GACCACTTCTGCGCTCGGCCCTTCCGGCTGGCTGGTTTATTGCTGATAAATCTGGAGCCGGTGAGCGTGG
GTCTCGCGGTATCATTGCAGCACTGGGGCCAGATGGTAAGCCCTCCCGTATCGTAGTTATCTACACGACG
GGGAGTCAGGCAACTATGGATGAACGAAATAGACAGATCGCTGAGATAGGTGCCTCACTGATTAAGCATT
GGTAACTGTCAGACCAAGTTTACTCATATATACTTTAGATTGATTTAAAACTTCATTTTTAATTTAAAAG
GATCTAGGTGAAGATCCTTTTTGATAATCTCATGACCAAAATCCCTTAACGTGAGTTTTCGTTCCACTGA
GCGTCAGACCCCGTAGAAAAGATCAAAGGATCTTC
Features (pLannotate 1.2.2; 29 found; start..end, strand, type, name):
      1..589     +  rep_origin     ori: high-copy-number ColE1/pMB1/pBR322/pUC origin of replication
    772..826     +  CDS            lacI (fragment): lac repressor; lacI; The lac repressor binds to the lac operator to inhibit transcription in E. coli. This inhibition can be relieved by adding lactose or isopropyl-β-D-thiogalactopyranoside (IPTG).
    828..962     -  polyA_signal   SV40 poly(A) signal: SV40 polyadenylation signal
    982..1117    -  rep_origin     SV40 ori: SV40 origin of replication
   1141..1163    -  promoter       SV40 promoter (fragment): SV40 enhancer and early promoter
   1170..1209    +  CDS            lacI (fragment): lac repressor; lacI; The lac repressor binds to the lac operator to inhibit transcription in E. coli. This inhibition can be relieved by adding lactose or isopropyl-β-D-thiogalactopyranoside (IPTG).
   1222..1243    +  protein_bind   CAP binding site: CAP binding activates transcription in the presence of cAMP. E. coli catabolite activator protein
   1258..1288    +  promoter       lac promoter: promoter for the E. coli lac operon
   1296..1312    +  protein_bind   lac operator: The lac repressor binds to the lac operator to inhibit transcription in E. coli. This inhibition can be relieved by adding lactose or isopropyl-β-D-thiogalactopyranoside (IPTG). lac repressor encoded by lacI
   1697..1752    -  polyA_signal   β-globin poly(A) signal: rabbit β-globin polyadenylation signal (Gil and Proudfoot, 1987)
   1838..1973    -  LTR            3' LTR (ΔU3) (fragment): self-inactivating 3' long terminal repeat (LTR) from HIV-1
   1975..2043    -  CDS            nef (fragment): NEF_HV1Z2 - Experimental evidence at protein level: Swiss-Prot protein existence level 1. Extracellular Nef protein targets CD4(+) T-lymphocytes for apoptosis by interacting with CXCR4 surface receptors. From Human immunodeficiency virus type 1 group M subtype D (isolate Z2/CDC-Z34) (HIV-1).
   2069..2653    -  CDS            SPOCD1 (fragment): SPOC1_HUMAN - Experimental evidence at transcript level: Swiss-Prot protein existence level 2. Essential excecutor of PIWIL4-piRNA pathway directed transposon DNA methylation and silencing in the male embryonic germ cells (By similarity). Associates with the de novo DNA methylation machinery and repressive chromatin remodeling complexes (By similarity). Tethering of PIWIL4 to a nascent transposable element transcript recruits repressive chromatin remodeling activities and the de novo methylation apparatus through SPOCD1 (By similarity). Not required for piRNA biosynthesis (By similarity). From
   2696..3412    -  CDS            mEGFP: mEGFP is a basic (constitutively fluorescent) green fluorescent protein published in 2002, derived from Aequorea victoria. It has moderate acid sensitivity.
   3426..3463    -  misc_feature   MCS (fragment): multiple cloning site
   3462..3478    -  promoter       tight TRE promoter (fragment): Tet-responsive promoter PTight, consisting of seven tet operator sequences followed by the minimal CMV promoter
   3494..3697    -  promoter       CMV promoter: human cytomegalovirus (CMV) immediate early promoter
   3698..4001    -  enhancer       CMV enhancer: human cytomegalovirus immediate early enhancer
   4069..4085    -  misc_feature   MCS (fragment): multiple cloning site
   4085..4110    -  CDS            Rev (fragment): human immunodeficiency virus 1 (HIV-1) Rev protein; rev; enhances nuclear export of unspliced and incompletely spliced viral mRNAs
   4487..4720    -  misc_feature   RRE: The Rev response element (RRE) of HIV-1 allows for Rev-dependent mRNA export from the nucleus to the cytoplasm.
   4854..4937    -  CDS            vif (fragment): VIF_HV1BR - Experimental evidence at protein level: Swiss-Prot protein existence level 1. Counteracts the innate antiviral activity of host APOBEC3F and APOBEC3G. Forms a complex with host APOBEC3F and APOBEC3G thus preventing the entry of these lethally hypermutating enzymes into progeny virions. Recruits an active E3 ubiquitin ligase complex composed of elongin BC, CUL5, and RBX2 to induce polyubiquitination of APOBEC3G and APOBEC3F. In turn, they are directed to the 26S proteasome for degradation. Vif interaction with APOBEC3G also blocks its cytidine deaminase activity in a proteasome-inde
   5080..5197    -  misc_feature   cPPT/CTS: central polypurine tract and central termination sequence of HIV-1
   5346..5705    -  CDS            HIV-1 gag (fragment): gag protein from human immunodeficiency virus 1; gag
   5689..5814    -  misc_feature   HIV-1 Ψ: packaging signal of human immunodeficiency virus type 1
   5861..6118    -  LTR            5' LTR (truncated): truncated 5' long terminal repeat (LTR) from HIV-1
   6120..6499    -  enhancer       CMV enhancer: human cytomegalovirus immediate early enhancer
   6530..6634    +  promoter       AmpR promoter: bla
   6635..7495    +  CDS            AmpR: β-lactamase; bla; confers resistance to ampicillin, carbenicillin, and related antibiotics
