[The description below was written by a language model from this plasmid's Addgene catalogue record and pLannotate feature annotations shown in this document.]
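Description:
CL20_mEGFP_Vidr_023 is a 7,665 nt mammalian expression plasmid built on the CL20 backbone. Although catalogued simply as a mammalian expression vector, its feature table shows the architecture of an HIV-1-derived self-inactivating lentiviral transfer vector. A CMV enhancer sits upstream of a truncated 5' LTR. This is followed by the Ψ packaging signal with a partial gag sequence, the cPPT/CTS, the Rev response element, and a ΔU3 3' LTR fragment backed by a rabbit β-globin polyadenylation signal. Together these elements would allow the transcript to be packaged, reverse transcribed and integrated when helper functions are supplied in trans, and the plasmid can also be used for direct transfection. In bacteria it is maintained through a high-copy ColE1/pUC origin and an ampicillin resistance gene. The recorded growth strain is a recombination-tolerant one, as is commonly chosen for LTR-containing plasmids. SV40 origin and poly(A) sequences and lac promoter/operator remnants are also present in the backbone.

The payload lies between the LTRs and is driven by an internal CMV enhancer and promoter. It consists of monomeric EGFP fused at the N terminus of Vidr_023, an unmutated intrinsically disordered region from the human protein SPOC1 (annotated as SPOCD1). The depositor's comment indicates residues 1022–1216, which matches the 585 nt SPOCD1 fragment detected downstream of mEGFP. The short "tight TRE" annotation next to the CMV promoter probably reflects only the shared minimal CMV sequence rather than a functional Tet-responsive element. The construct is intended to express the fluorescently tagged IDR in mammalian cells. The associated study concerns protein condensate formation and RNA biology, so imaging the fusion's localisation or condensate behaviour is a likely application, although the record does not describe specific assays.
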