Addgene plasmid #244790: CL20_mEGFP_Vidr_023
Purpose: Express mEGFP-tagged intrinsically disordered protein (IDR), Vidr_023, derived from human protein SPOC1
Depositing lab: Richard Kriwacki. Depositing organization: St. Jude Children's Research Hospital. Publication: Proteome-wide computational analyses reveal links between protein condensate formation and RNA biology. Maiti S, Tripathi S, Baggett DW, Phillips AH, Park CG, Wang J, Wahiduzzaman, Freyaldenhoven WT, Kinger S, Pioso BJ, Bollinger JC, Somjee R, Lang B, Babu MM, Kriwacki RW. Sci Adv. 2025 Dec 5;11(49):eady1420. doi: 10.1126/sciadv.ady1420. Epub 2025 Dec 3. PubMed 41337585.
Backbone
  Vector backbone: CL20
  Vector type: Mammalian Expression
Growth in bacteria
  Bacterial resistance: Ampicillin, 100 μg/mL
  Growth temperature: 37°C
  Growth strain: NEB Stable
  Copy number: High Copy
Gene/Insert
  Gene/Insert name: Vidr_023
  Species: H. sapiens (human)
  Mutation: Unmutated
  Tag / fusion protein: monomeric EGFP (N terminal on insert)
  Cloning method: Restriction Enzyme; 5′ cloning site Unknown (unknown if destroyed)
Terms and licenses: Academic/Nonprofit Terms; Industry Terms: Not Available to Industry
Depositor comments: SPOC1_1022_1216
How to cite: CL20_mEGFP_Vidr_023 was a gift from Richard Kriwacki (Addgene plasmid # 244790 ; http://n2t.net/addgene:244790 ; RRID:Addgene_244790)
